Addgene plasmid #202186: pUBQ10:AtFLS2
Purpose: Express Arabidopsis thaliana FLS2 gene under UBQ10 promoter
Depositing lab: Gitta Coaker. Depositing organization: University of California, Davis. Publication: Variation in microbial feature perception in the Rutaceae family with immune receptor conservation in citrus. Trinh J, Li T, Franco JY, Toruno TY, Stevens DM, Thapa SP, Wong J, Pineda R, Avila de Dios E, Kahn TL, Seymour DK, Ramadugu C, Coaker GL. Plant Physiol. 2023 May 5:kiad263. doi: 10.1093/plphys/kiad263. PubMed 37144828.
Backbone
  Vector backbone: pGWB14
  Modifications to backbone: Modified promoter to UBQ10 promoter
  Vector type: Plant Expression
  Selectable markers: Hygromycin
Growth in bacteria
  Bacterial resistance: Kanamycin, 50 μg/mL
  Growth temperature: 37°C
  Growth strain: DH5alpha
  Copy number: Unknown
Gene/Insert
  Gene/Insert name: Flagellin sensing 2 (alt name: FLS2)
  Species: A. thaliana (mustard weed)
  Entrez Gene: FLS2 (a.k.a. AT5G46330, FLAGELLIN-SENSITIVE 2, MPL12.13, MPL12.8, MPL12_13)
  Promoter: AtUBQ10
  Tag / fusion protein: HA
  Cloning method: Gateway Cloning
  Sequencing primers: 5′ M13F; 3′ M13R
Terms and licenses: Academic/Nonprofit Terms; Industry Terms: Not Available to Industry
How to cite: pUBQ10:AtFLS2 was a gift from Gitta Coaker (Addgene plasmid # 202186 ; http://n2t.net/addgene:202186 ; RRID:Addgene_202186)
