[The description below was written by a language model from this plasmid's Addgene catalogue record and pLannotate feature annotations shown in this document.]
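Description:
pUBQ10:AtFLS2 is a plant expression binary vector of about 19.5 kb, built on the Gateway destination vector pGWB14 with the original promoter replaced by the Arabidopsis UBQ10 (polyubiquitin) promoter. The backbone carries the broad-host-range IncP replication system (oriV with the trans-acting trfA gene), along with oriT and traJ for mobilisation, an arrangement that allows maintenance in both E. coli and Agrobacterium. Bacterial selection is by kanamycin through an aphA-3 gene outside the T-DNA. Various remnants of tetracycline resistance genes, an IS1 element and lac/M13 sequences are also annotated as backbone fragments.

Between the nopaline-type right and left T-DNA border repeats lie three plant cassettes. The payload is the full-length coding sequence of Arabidopsis thaliana FLS2 (Flagellin sensing 2), the leucine-rich repeat receptor kinase that perceives the bacterial flagellin epitope flg22 and triggers pattern-triggered immune signalling. It is flanked by attB1 and attB2 sites left by Gateway recombination, followed downstream by a 3xHA epitope tag positioned for a C-terminal fusion, and terminated by a NOS terminator. The UBQ10 promoter itself was not annotated in the feature table, but an unannotated stretch of roughly 1 kb upstream of attB1 is consistent with its recorded position. Flanking this are a NOS promoter-driven NeoR/KanR (nptII) cassette and a CaMV 35S-driven hygromycin phosphotransferase cassette, each with a NOS terminator. The catalogue lists hygromycin as the plant selectable marker.

The construct is intended for constitutive expression of HA-tagged AtFLS2 in plant cells, most likely by Agrobacterium-mediated delivery given the T-DNA architecture. The associated work concerns microbial feature perception and immune receptor conservation in citrus and its relatives, though the record does not state the plasmid's role in that study.
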