Features (pLannotate 1.2.2; 39 found; start..end, strand, type, name):
     12..107     -  CDS            traI (fragment): TRAI6_ECOLX - Experimental evidence at protein level: Swiss-Prot protein existence level 1. The initiation process of transfer DNA synthesis requires the interaction of at least three plasmid-specific components (TraH, I, and J) at the transfer origin resulting in the assembly of a specialised nucleoprotein complex - the relaxosome. Site- and strand-specific cleavage at the transfer origin is dependent on TraI and TraJ. From Escherichia coli.
    145..516     -  CDS            traJ: oriT-recognizing protein; traJ
    549..658     -  oriT           oriT: incP origin of transfer
    790..980     +  rep_origin     ori (fragment): high-copy-number ColE1/pMB1/pBR322/pUC origin of replication
   1339..1989    -  CDS            TetR: tetracycline resistance regulatory protein; tetR
   2095..2344    +  CDS            TcR (fragment): tetracycline efflux protein; tetA; confers resistance to tetracycline
   2454..2478    -  misc_feature   RB T-DNA repeat: right border repeat from nopaline C58 T-DNA
   2634..2817    +  promoter       NOS promoter: nopaline synthase promoter NOS promoter
   2838..3632    +  CDS            NeoR/KanR: aminoglycoside phosphotransferase from Tn5; aph(3')-II (or nptII); confers resistance to neomycin, kanamycin, and G418 (Geneticin®)
   3653..3802    +  CDS            ble (fragment): BLE_KLEPN - Experimental evidence at protein level: Swiss-Prot protein existence level 1. Binding protein with a strong affinity to the bleomycin family of antibiotics. Binds to CL990; an antimitotic-antibiotic compound. From Klebsiella pneumoniae.
   3809..4015    +  CDS            ocd (fragment): OCD_AGRFC - Experimental evidence at protein level: Swiss-Prot protein existence level 1. Catalyzes the conversion of L-ornithine into L-proline with release of ammonia. Is involved in the utilization of nopaline, a catabolic pathway that proceeds through L-arginine and L-ornithine to L-proline. Nopaline is a predominant opine in plant cells transformed with Ti plasmid pTiC58. From Agrobacterium fabrum (strain C58 / ATCC 33970) (Agrobacterium tumefaciens (strain C58)).
   4022..4274    +  terminator     NOS terminator: nopaline synthase terminator and poly(A) signal
   4278..4721    +  CDS            M13 gene III (fragment) (sequence partly withheld): pIII; III; minor coat protein
   4720..4810    +  CDS            lacI (fragment): lac repressor; lacI; The lac repressor binds to the lac operator to inhibit transcription in E. coli. This inhibition can be relieved by adding lactose or isopropyl-β-D-thiogalactopyranoside (IPTG).
   4823..4844    +  protein_bind   CAP binding site: CAP binding activates transcription in the presence of cAMP. E. coli catabolite activator protein
   4859..4889    +  promoter       lac promoter: promoter for the E. coli lac operon
   4893..4915    +  protein_bind   lac operator (fragment): The lac repressor binds to the lac operator to inhibit transcription in E. coli. This inhibition can be relieved by adding lactose or isopropyl-β-D-thiogalactopyranoside (IPTG). lac repressor encoded by lacI
   5972..5996    +  protein_bind   attB1: mutant version of attB; recombination site for the Gateway® BP reaction BP Clonase™
   6017..9619    +  CDS            FLS2: FLS2_ARATH - Experimental evidence at protein level: Swiss-Prot protein existence level 1. Constitutes the pattern-recognition receptor (PPR) that determines the specific perception of flagellin (flg22), a potent elicitor of the defense response to pathogen-associated molecular patterns (PAMPs). Flagellin-binding to the receptor is the first step to initiate the innate immune MAP kinase signaling cascade (MEKK1, MKK4/MKK5 and MPK3/MPK6), resulting in enhanced resistance against pathogens. Binding to the effector AvrPto1 or to the phosphatase hopD2 from Pseudomonas syringae blocks the downstrea
   9636..9660    -  protein_bind   attB2: mutant version of attB; recombination site for the Gateway® BP reaction BP Clonase™
   9689..9778    +  CDS            3xHA: three tandem HA epitope tags
   9812..10064   +  terminator     NOS terminator: nopaline synthase terminator and poly(A) signal
  10493..10745   -  terminator     NOS terminator: nopaline synthase terminator and poly(A) signal
  10769..11197   -  CDS            nos (fragment): DHNO_AGRT7 - Protein inferred from homology: Swiss-Prot protein existence level 3. From Agrobacterium tumefaciens (strain T37).
  11213..12238   -  CDS            HygR: aminoglycoside phosphotransferase from E. coli; aph(4)-Ia; confers resistance to hygromycin
  12248..12592   -  promoter       CaMV 35S promoter: strong constitutive promoter from cauliflower mosaic virus
  12249..12295   -  promoter       minimal CaMV 35S promoter: minimal 35S promoter from cauliflower mosaic virus
  12730..12885   +  CDS            lacZα (fragment) (sequence partly withheld): LacZα fragment of β-galactosidase; lacZ fragment
  12883..13183   +  rep_origin     M13 ori (fragment) (sequence partly withheld): M13 bacteriophage origin of replication; arrow indicates direction of (+) strand synthesis
  13184..13314   +  CDS            lacI (fragment): lac repressor; lacI; The lac repressor binds to the lac operator to inhibit transcription in E. coli. This inhibition can be relieved by adding lactose or isopropyl-β-D-thiogalactopyranoside (IPTG).
  13368..13392   -  misc_feature   LB T-DNA repeat: left border repeat from nopaline C58 T-DNA
  14849..14968   -  CDS            tetR (fragment): TETR1_ECOLX - Experimental evidence at protein level: Swiss-Prot protein existence level 1. TetR is the repressor of the tetracycline resistance element; its N-terminal region forms a helix-turn-helix structure and binds DNA. Binding of tetracycline to TetR reduces the repressor affinity for the tetracycline resistance gene (tetA) promoter operator sites. From Escherichia coli.
  14988..16136   -  CDS            trfA: trans-acting replication protein that binds to and activates oriV
  16435..17229   -  CDS            KanR: aminoglycoside phosphotransferase; aphA-3; confers resistance to kanamycin
  17421..18188   +  mobile_element IS1: prokaryotic transposable element IS1
  18197..18346   -  CDS            satA (fragment): STA_BACSU - Also known as yyaR. Experimental evidence at protein level: Swiss-Prot protein existence level 1. Involved in resistance to streptothricin, a broad-spectrum antibiotic produced by streptomycetes. Detoxifies streptothricin via acetylation of the beta amino group of the first beta-lysyl moiety of streptothricin. From Bacillus subtilis (strain 168).
  18345..18539   -  CDS            satA (fragment): STA_BACSU - Also known as yyaR. Experimental evidence at protein level: Swiss-Prot protein existence level 1. Involved in resistance to streptothricin, a broad-spectrum antibiotic produced by streptomycetes. Detoxifies streptothricin via acetylation of the beta amino group of the first beta-lysyl moiety of streptothricin. From Bacillus subtilis (strain 168).
  18542..18817   -  CDS            klaC (fragment): KLAC_ECOLX - Also known as telB. Protein predicted: Swiss-Prot protein existence level 4. Belongs to the kla operon, which is associated with cryptic tellurite resistance, and IncW plasmid fertility inhibition. From Escherichia coli.
  18881..8       -  rep_origin     oriV (across the origin): incP origin of replication
>Addgene plasmid #202186 | pUBQ10:AtFLS2 | addgene full sequence | sequence record 399707 | Addgene NGS Result
TGAGCGTCGGAAAGGCGCTCGGTCTTGCCTTGCTCGTCGGTGATGTACTTCACCAGCTCCGCGAAGTCGC
TCTTCTTGATGGAGCGCATGGGGACGTGCTTGGCAATCACGCGCACCCCCCGGCCGTTTTAGCGGCTAAA
AAAGTCATGGCTCTGCCCTCGGGCGGACCACGCCCATCATGACCTTGCCAAGCTCGTCCTGCTTCTCTTC
GATCTTCGCCAGCAGGGCGAGGATCGTGGCATCACCGAACCGCGCCGTGCGCGGGTCGTCGGTGAGCCAG
AGTTTCAGCAGGCCGCCCAGGCGGCCCAGGTCGCCATTGATGCGGGCCAGCTCGCGGACGTGCTCATAGT
CCACGACGCCCGTGATTTTGTAGCCCTGGCCGACGGCCAGCAGGTAGGCCGACAGGCTCATGCCGGCCGC
CGCCGCCTTTTCCTCAATCGCTCTTCGTTCGTCTGGAAGGCAGTACACCTTGATAGGTGGGCTGCCCTTC
CTGGTTGGCTTGGTTTCATCAGCCATCCGCTTGCCCTCATCTGTTACGCCGGCGGTAGCCGGCCAGCCTC
GCAGAGCAGGATTCCCGTTGAGCACCGCCAGGTGCGAATAAGGGACAGTGAAGAAGGAACACCCGCTCGC
GGGTGGGCCTACTTCACCTATCCTGCCCGGCTGACGCCGTTGGATACACCAAGGAAAGTCTACACGAACC
CTTTGGCAAAATCCTGTATATCGTGCGAAAAAGGATGGATATACCGAAAAAATCGCTATAATGACCCCGA
AGCAGGGTTATGCAGCGGAAAAGCGCCACGCTTCCCGAAGGGAGAAAGGCGGACAGGTATCCGGTAAGCG
GCAGGGTCGGAACAGGAGAGCGCACGAGGGAGCTTCCAGGGGGAAACGCCTGGTATCTTTATAGTCCTGT
CGGGTTTCGCCACCTCTGACTTGAGCGTCGATTTTTGTGATGCTCGTCAGGGGGGCGGAGCCTATGGAAA
AACGCCAGCAACGCGGCCTTTTTACGGTTCCTGGCCTTTTGCTGGCCTTTTGCTCACATGTTCTTTCCTG
CGTTATCCCCTGATTCTGTGGATAACCGTATTACCGCCTTTGAGTGAGCTGATACCGCTCGCCGCAGCCG
AACGACCGAGCGCAGCGAGTCAGTGAGCGAGGAAGCGGAAGAGCGCCAGAAGGCCGCCAGAGAGGCCGAG
CGCGGCCGTGAGGCTTGGACGCTAGGGCAGGGCATGAAAAAGCCCGTAGCGGGCTGCTACGGGCGTCTGA
CGCGGTGGAAAGGGGGAGGGGATGTTGTCTACATGGCTCTGCTGTAGTGAGTGGGTTGCGCTCCGGCAGC
GGTCCTGATCAATCGTCACCCTTTCTCGGTCCTTCAACGTTCCTGACAACGAGCCTCCTTTTCGCCAATC
CATCGACAATCACCGCGAGTCCCTGCTCGAACGCTGCGTCCGGACCGGCTTCGTCGAAGGCGTCTATCGC
GGCCCGCAACAGCGGCGAGAGCGGAGCCTGTTCAACGGTGCCGCCGCGCTCGCCGGCATCGCTGTCGCCG
GCCTGCTCCTCAAGCACGGCCCCAACAGTGAAGTAGCTGATTGTCATCAGCGCATTGACGGCGTCCCCGG
CCGAAAAACCCGCCTCGCAGAGGAAGCGAAGCTGCGCGTCGGCCGTTTCCATCTGCGGTGCGCCCGGTCG
CGTGCCGGCATGGATGCGCGCGCCATCGCGGTAGGCGAGCAGCGCCTGCCTGAAGCTGCGGGCATTCCCG
ATCAGAAATGAGCGCCAGTCGTCGTCGGCTCTCGGCACCGAATGCGTATGATTCTCCGCCAGCATGGCTT
CGGCCAGTGCGTCGAGCAGCGCCCGCTTGTTCCTGAAGTGCCAGTAAAGCGCCGGCTGCTGAACCCCCAA
CCGTTCCGCCAGTTTGCGTGTCGTCAGACCGTCTACGCCGACCTCGTTCAACAGGTCCAGGGCGGCACGG
ATCACTGTATTCGGCTGCAACTTTGTCATGCTTGACACTTTATCACTGATAAACATAATATGTCCACCAA
CTTATCAGTGATAAAGAATCCGCGCGTTCAATCGGACCAGCGGAGGCTGGTCCGGAGGCCAGACGTGAAA
CCCAACATACCCCTGATCGTAATTCTGAGCACTGTCGCGCTCGACGCTGTCGGCATCGGCCTGATTATGC
CGGTGCTGCCGGGCCTCCTGCGCGATCTGGTTCACTCGAACGACGTCACCGCCCACTATGGCATTCTGCT
GGCGCTGTATGCGTTGGTGCAATTTGCCTGCGCACCTGTGCTGGGCGCGCTGTCGGATCGTTTCGGGCGG
CGGCCAATCTTGCTCGTCTCGCTGGCCGGCGCCAGATCTGGGGAACCCTGTGGTTGGCATGCACATACAA
ATGGACGAACGGATAAACCTTTTCACGCCCTTTTAAATATCCGATTATTCTAATAAACGCTCTTTTCTCT
TAGGTTTACCCGCCAATATATCCTGTCAAACACTGATAGTTTAAACTGAAGGCGGGAAACGACAATCTGA
TCATGAGCGGAGAATTAAGGGAGTCACGTTATGACCCCCGCCGATGACGCGGGACAAGCCGTTTTACGTT
TGGAACTGACAGAACCGCAACGTTGAAGGAGCCACTCAGCCGCGGGTTTCTGGAGTTTAATGAGCTAAGC
ACATACGTCAGAAACCATTATTGCGCGTTCAAAAGTCGCCTAAGGTCACTATCAGCTAGCAAATATTTCT
TGTCAAAAATGCTCCACTGACGTTCCATAAATTCCCCTCGGTATCCAATTAGAGTCTCATATTCACTCTC
AATCCAAATAATCTGCACCGGATCTGGATCGTTTCGCATGATTGAACAAGATGGATTGCACGCAGGTTCT
CCGGCCGCTTGGGTGGAGAGGCTATTCGGCTATGACTGGGCACAACAGACAATCGGCTGCTCTGATGCCG
CCGTGTTCCGGCTGTCAGCGCAGGGGCGCCCGGTTCTTTTTGTCAAGACCGACCTGTCCGGTGCCCTGAA
TGAACTGCAGGACGAGGCAGCGCGGCTATCGTGGCTGGCCACGACGGGCGTTCCTTGCGCAGCTGTGCTC
GACGTTGTCACTGAAGCGGGAAGGGACTGGCTGCTATTGGGCGAAGTGCCGGGGCAGGATCTCCTGTCAT
CTCACCTTGCTCCTGCCGAGAAAGTATCCATCATGGCTGATGCAATGCGGCGGCTGCATACGCTTGATCC
GGCTACCTGCCCATTCGACCACCAAGCGAAACATCGCATCGAGCGAGCACGTACTCGGATGGAAGCCGGT
CTTGTCGATCAGGATGATCTGGACGAAGAGCATCAGGGGCTCGCGCCAGCCGAACTGTTCGCCAGGCTCA
AGGCGCGCATGCCCGACGGCGATGATCTCGTCGTGACCCATGGCGATGCCTGCTTGCCGAATATCATGGT
GGAAAATGGCCGCTTTTCTGGATTCATCGACTGTGGCCGGCTGGGTGTGGCGGACCGCTATCAGGACATA
GCGTTGGCTACCCGTGATATTGCTGAAGAGCTTGGCGGCGAATGGGCTGACCGCTTCCTCGTGCTTTACG
GTATCGCCGCTCCCGATTCGCAGCGCATCGCCTTCTATCGCCTTCTTGACGAGTTCTTCTGAGCGGGACT
CTGGGGTTCGAAATGACCGACCAAGCGACGCCCAACCTGCCATCACGAGATTTCGATTCCACCGCCGCCT
TCTATGAAAGGTTGGGCTTCGGAATCGTTTTCCGGGACGCCGGCTGGATGATCCTCCAGCGCGGGGATCT
CATGCTGGAGTTCTTCGCCCACGGGATCTCTGCGGAACAGGCGGTCGAAGGTGCCGATATCATTACGACA
GCAACGGCCGACAAGCACAACGCCACGATCCTGAGCGACAATATGATCGGGCCCGGCGTCCACATCAACG
GCGTCGGCGGCGACTGCCCAGGCAAGACCGAGATGCACCGCGATATCTTGCTGCGTTCGGATATTTTCGT
GGAGTTCCCGCCACAGACCCGGATGATCCCCGATCGTTCAAACATTTGGCAATAAAGTTTCTTAAGATTG
AATCCTGTTGCCGGTCTTGCGATGATTATCATATAATTTCTGTTGAATTACGTTAAGCATGTAATAATTA
ACATGTAATGCATGACGTTATTTATGAGATGGGTTTTTATGATTAGAGTCCCGCAATTATACATTTAATA
CGCGATAGAAAACAAAATATAGCGCGCAAACTAGGATAAATTATCGCGCGCGGTGTCATCTATGTTACTA
GATCGGGCCTCCTGTC
[82 nt withheld, positions 4287-4368]
GCTCTGAGGGA
[161 nt withheld, positions 4380-4540]
T
[41 nt withheld, positions 4542-4582]
T
[62 nt withheld, positions 4584-4645]
A
[35 nt withheld, positions 4647-4681]
CCTCCCTCAATCGGTTGAATGTCGCCCTTTTGTCTTTGGCCCAATACGCAAACCGCCTCTCCCCGCGCGT
TGGCCGATTCATTAATGCAGCTGGCACGACAGGTTTCCCGACTGGAAAGCGGGCAGTGAGCGCAACGCAA
TTAATGTGAGTTAGCTCACTCATTAGGCACCCCAGGCTTTACACTTTATGCTTCCGGCTCGTATGTTGTG
TGGAATTGTGAGCGGATAACAATTTCACACAGGAAACAGCTATGACCATGATTACGCCAAGCTTGATCAG
GATATTCTTGTTTAAGATGTTGAACTCTATGGAGGTTTGTATGAACTGATGATCTAGGACCGGATAAGTT
CCCTTCTTCATAGCGAACTTATTCAAAGAATGTTTTGTGTATCATTCTTGTTACATTGTTATTAATGAAA
AAATATTATTGGTCATTGGACTGAACACGAGTGTTAAATATGGACCAGGCCCCAAATAAGATCCATTGAT
ATATGAATTAAATAACAAGAATAAATCGAGTCACCAAACCACTTGCCTTTTTTAACGAGACTTGTTCACC
AACTTGATACAAAAGTCATTATCCTATGCAAATCAATAATCATACAAAAATATCCAATAACACTAAAAAA
TTAAAAGAAATGGATAATTTCACAATATGTTATACGATAAAGAAGTTACTTTTCCAAGAAATTCACTGAT
TTTATAAGCCCACTTGCATTAGATAAATGGCAAAAAAAAACAAAAAGGAAAAGAAATAAAGCACGAAGAA
TTCTAGAAAATACGAAATACGCTTCAATGCAGTGGGACCCACGGTTCAATTATTGCCAATTTTCAGCTCC
ACCGTATATTTAAAAAATAAAACGATAATGCTAAAAAAATATAAATCGTAACGATCGTTAAATCTCAACG
GCTGGATCTTATGACGACCGTTAGAAATTGTGGTTGTCGACGAGTCAGTAATAAACGGCGTCAAAGTGGT
TGCAGCCGGCACACACGAGTCGTGTTTATCAACTCAAAGCACAAATACTTTTCCTCAACCTAAAAATAAG
GCAATTAGCCAAAAACAACTTTGCGTGTAAACAACGCTCAATACACGTGTCATTTTATTATTAGCTATTG
CTTCACCGCCTTAGCTTTCTCGTGACCTAGTCGTCCTCGTCTTTTCTTCTTCTTCTTCTATAAAACAATA
CCCAAAGAGCTCTTCTTCTTCACAATTCAGATTTCAATTTCTCAAAATCTTAAAAACTTTCTCTCAATTC
TCTCTACCGTGATCAAGGCTAGAGTTATCAACAAGTTTGTACAAAAAAGCAGGCTCCGCGGCCGCCCCCT
TCACCATGAAGTTACTCTCAAAGACCTTTTTGATATTAACTCTCACCTTCTTCTTCTTTGGCATTGCACT
AGCGAAACAGAGCTTTGAACCAGAGATCGAAGCTTTGAAATCCTTCAAGAATGGTATTTCCAACGACCCT
TTAGGAGTATTATCAGATTGGACCATCATCGGTTCGTTACGACACTGTAATTGGACCGGAATCACCTGCG
ATAGTACCGGACATGTAGTCTCGGTTTCCTTGCTGGAGAAGCAACTTGAAGGTGTTCTGTCTCCAGCCAT
AGCGAATCTCACCTATCTCCAGGTTCTTGATCTCACTTCAAATAGTTTTACCGGCAAAATACCGGCTGAA
ATAGGAAAGTTAACCGAGCTTAACCAGCTTATTCTGTACCTAAACTATTTCTCTGGTTCGATTCCTTCTG
GAATCTGGGAGCTTAAGAATATTTTCTATCTTGATCTTAGAAATAATTTGTTGTCCGGTGATGTTCCTGA
GGAAATCTGCAAAACCAGTTCTTTGGTATTGATTGGGTTTGATTACAACAACTTAACCGGGAAAATACCA
GAATGCTTAGGAGATTTGGTTCATCTCCAAATGTTTGTAGCAGCTGGTAACCATTTAACTGGTTCGATTC
CGGTATCAATTGGTACTCTGGCTAATTTAACGGATTTAGACCTGAGTGGTAACCAGTTAACCGGAAAAAT
ACCGAGAGATTTTGGAAATCTCTTGAACTTACAGTCTCTCGTTTTAACTGAAAACTTGTTGGAAGGAGAT
ATACCAGCTGAGATCGGAAACTGCTCGAGCTTGGTCCAACTTGAGCTTTACGATAACCAGTTAACCGGGA
AAATACCAGCTGAATTAGGGAATTTGGTTCAGCTGCAAGCACTCCGGATATACAAGAACAAACTTACTTC
TTCAATTCCATCTTCATTGTTCCGGTTAACTCAGTTAACCCATTTGGGGTTATCAGAAAACCATTTGGTT
GGACCGATATCAGAAGAAATCGGTTTTCTTGAGTCACTTGAAGTCCTCACACTTCATTCCAACAACTTCA
CAGGAGAGTTTCCACAGTCCATCACAAACTTGAGGAACTTGACAGTCCTAACGGTGGGGTTCAATAATAT
TTCCGGTGAGCTCCCGGCGGATCTAGGGCTTCTTACAAACCTTCGGAACCTTTCAGCGCACGACAATCTT
CTTACCGGACCAATACCTTCCAGCATAAGTAACTGCACCGGTCTTAAACTCCTGGACCTGTCTCACAACC
AAATGACTGGCGAGATCCCGCGGGGTTTCGGAAGGATGAATCTTACGTTCATTTCTATTGGGAGGAATCA
TTTCACCGGTGAAATTCCAGATGATATCTTCAACTGTTCAAACTTGGAAACTCTTAGTGTGGCAGATAAC
AACTTAACAGGAACTCTCAAGCCATTAATTGGGAAGCTTCAAAAACTCAGGATTTTGCAAGTTTCATATA
ACTCTCTCACTGGACCGATTCCTCGAGAAATCGGGAATCTGAAAGATTTGAATATCTTGTACCTTCACTC
TAATGGTTTCACAGGGAGAATCCCGAGAGAGATGTCGAATCTCACTCTCCTCCAGGGGCTAAGGATGTAT
TCAAATGATCTTGAAGGTCCAATTCCTGAAGAAATGTTTGATATGAAGCTACTCTCAGTTCTTGATCTTT
CCAACAACAAATTCTCAGGTCAAATTCCTGCCTTGTTCTCCAAGCTTGAATCGCTTACCTACTTGAGTCT
TCAAGGAAACAAATTCAACGGGTCTATCCCTGCAAGCCTTAAGTCGCTTTCGCTTCTCAACACATTCGAT
ATCTCCGACAATCTTCTCACTGGAACCATCCCTGGAGAGCTGTTAGCTTCTTTGAAAAACATGCAGCTTT
ACCTCAACTTCTCAAACAACTTGTTGACTGGAACCATCCCAAAGGAGCTTGGAAAGCTTGAAATGGTTCA
AGAAATCGACCTTTCAAACAATCTCTTTTCTGGGTCTATTCCAAGATCTTTACAGGCCTGCAAAAATGTG
TTCACACTGGATTTTTCGCAGAACAATCTCTCGGGTCATATACCAGATGAAGTCTTCCAAGGCATGGATA
TGATCATAAGCTTGAACCTTTCAAGGAACAGTTTCTCTGGAGAAATCCCTCAGAGCTTCGGGAACATGAC
GCATTTGGTCTCCTTGGATCTCTCTAGTAACAATCTCACTGGTGAAATTCCAGAGAGTCTCGCCAATCTT
TCGACTCTGAAACATCTCAAACTAGCTTCAAACAACCTCAAAGGCCATGTTCCTGAATCCGGGGTGTTCA
AAAACATCAACGCCTCTGATCTAATGGGAAACACAGATCTCTGTGGTAGCAAGAAGCCTCTCAAGCCATG
TACGATCAAGCAGAAGTCGAGCCACTTCTCGAAGAGAACCAGAGTCATCCTGATTATTCTTGGATCAGCC
GCGGCTCTTCTTCTTGTCCTGCTTCTTGTTCTGATTCTAACCTGTTGCAAGAAAAAAGAAAAAAAGATTG
AAAATTCATCAGAGTCCTCATTACCGGATTTGGATTCAGCTCTGAAACTGAAGAGATTTGAACCAAAAGA
GTTGGAGCAAGCAACAGATTCATTCAACAGTGCCAACATCATTGGCTCAAGCAGCTTAAGCACAGTGTAC
AAAGGTCAGCTAGAAGATGGGACAGTGATTGCAGTAAAAGTATTGAATCTAAAGGAATTCTCTGCAGAAT
CAGACAAGTGGTTCTACACAGAAGCTAAAACATTGAGCCAACTAAAACATCGAAACCTGGTGAAGATCTT
AGGGTTTGCGTGGGAAAGCGGCAAAACGAAAGCTTTAGTGCTTCCATTTATGGAGAATGGAAACTTGGAG
GACACCATTCACGGCTCTGCAGCACCGATTGGGTCGCTTTTAGAAAAAATCGATCTTTGTGTTCATATCG
CAAGCGGAATCGATTATCTTCATTCTGGATATGGTTTTCCCATCGTTCATTGTGATCTGAAGCCAGCTAA
TATACTCCTTGACAGTGACCGCGTTGCTCACGTAAGCGATTTTGGAACTGCTCGGATTCTAGGTTTCCGC
GAAGATGGAAGCACCACAGCTTCAACATCAGCCTTCGAGGGTACAATTGGATACTTAGCTCCAGGTAAAT
TACTCACAACACTTAATTTTCAAAACCCTAATTATGCCATCGACTTACTTGAAATACACTCTTATTTTTC
ATGAACAGAGTTTGCTTATATGAGGAAAGTGACAACAAAAGCCGATGTATTCAGCTTCGGGATCATAATG
ATGGAGCTGATGACGAAACAGAGACCAACTTCGTTGAATGATGAAGATTCACAAGACATGACTTTGCGCC
AATTGGTGGAGAAATCGATTGGAAATGGAAGAAAAGGGATGGTTAGGGTTCTTGATATGGAACTCGGGGA
CTCTATTGTTTCTCTGAAACAGGAAGAGGCTATTGAAGACTTTCTGAAGCTTTGTTTGTTCTGTACAAGC
TCTAGACCTGAAGATCGACCTGATATGAACGAGATTCTTACACATCTGATGAAACTTAGAGGCAAAGCGA
ATTCATTTCGAGAAGATCGTAACGAGGATCGAGAAGTTAAGGGTGGGCGCGCCGACCCAGCTTTCTTGTA
CAAAGTGGTTGATAACAGCGGGTTAATTAACATCTTTTACCCATACGATGTTCCTGACTATGCGGGCTAT
CCCTATGACGTCCCGGACTATGCAGGATCCTATCCATATGACGTTCCAGATTACGCTGCTCAGTGCAGCG
CTTAGAGCTCGAATTTCCCCGATCGTTCAAACATTTGGCAATAAAGTTTCTTAAGATTGAATCCTGTTGC
CGGTCTTGCGATGATTATCATATAATTTCTGTTGAATTACGTTAAGCATGTAATAATTAACATGTAATGC
ATGACGTTATTTATGAGATGGGTTTTTATGATTAGAGTCCCGCAATTATACATTTAATACGCGATAGAAA
ACAAAATATAGCGCGCAAACTAGGATAAATTATCGCGCGCGGTGTCATCTATGTTACTAGATCGGGAATT
AGCTTCATCAACGCAAGACATGCGCACGACCGTCTGACAGGAGAGGAATTTCCGACGAGCACAGAAAGGA
CTTGCTCTTGGACGTAGGCCTATTTCTCAGGCACATGTATCAAGTGTTCGGACGTGGGTTTTCGATGGTG
TATCAGCCGCCGCCAACTGGGAGATGAGGAGGCTTTCTTGGGGGGCAGTCAGCAGTTCATTTCACAAGAC
AGAGGAACTTGTAAGGAGATGCACTGATTTATCTTGGCGCAAACCAGCAGGACGAATTAGTGGGAATAGC
CCGCGAATATCTAAGTTATGCCTGTCGGCATGAGCAGAAACTTCCAATTCGAAACAGTTTGGAGAGGTTG
TTTTTGGGCATACCTTTTGTTAGTCAGCCTCTCGATTGCTCATCGTCATTACACAGTACCGAAGTTTGAT
CGATCTAGTAACATAGATGACACCGCGCGCGATAATTTATCCTAGTTTGCGCGCTATATTTTGTTTTCTA
TCGCGTATTAAATGTATAATTGCGGGACTCTAATCATAAAAACCCATCTCATAAATAACGTCATGCATTA
CATGTTAATTATTACATGCTTAACGTAATTCAACAGAAATTATATGATAATCATCGCAAGACCGGCAACA
GGATTCAATCTTAAGAAACTTTATTGCCAAATGTTTGAACGATCTGCTTCGACGCACTCCTTCTTTACTC
CACCATCTCGTCCTTATTGAAAACGTGGGTAGCACCAAAACGAATCAAGTCGCTGGAACTGAAGTTACCA
ATCACGCTGGATGATTTGCCAGTTGGATTAATCTTGCCTTTCCCCGCATGAATAATATTGATGAATGCAT
GCGTGAGGGGTATTTCGATTTTGGCAATAGCTGCAATTGCCGCGACATCCTCCAACGAGCATAATTCTTC
AGAAAAATAGCGATGTTCCATGTTGTCAGGGCATGCATGATGCACGTTATGAGGTGACGGTGCTAGGCAG
TATTCCCTCAAAGTTTCATAGTCAGTATCATATTCATCATTGCATTCCTGCAAGAGAGAATTGAGACGCA
ATCCACACGCTGCGGCAACCTTCCGGCGTTCGTGGTCTATTTGCTCTTGGACGTTGCAAACGTAAGTGTT
GGATCCCGGTCGGCATCTACTCTATTCCTTTGCCCTCGGACGAGTGCTGGGGCGTCGGTTTCCACTATCG
GCGAGTACTTCTACACAGCCATCGGTCCAGACGGCCGCGCTTCTGCGGGCGATTTGTGTACGCCCGACAG
TCCCGGCTCCGGATCGGACGATTGCGTCGCATCGACCCTGCGCCCAAGCTGCATCATCGAAATTGCCGTC
AACCAAGCTCTGATAGAGTTGGTCAAGACCAATGCGGAGCATATACGCCCGGAGCCGCGGCGATCCTGCA
AGCTCCGGATGCCTCCGCTCGAAGTAGCGCGTCTGCTGCTCCATACAAGCCAACCACGGCCTCCAGAAGA
AGATGTTGGCGACCTCGTATTGGGAATCCCCGAACATCGCCTCGCTCCAGTCAATGACCGCTGTTATGCG
GCCATTGTCCGTCAGGACATTGTTGGAGCCGAAATCCGCGTGCACGAGGTGCCGGACTTCGGGGCAGTCC
TCGGCCCAAAGCATCAGCTCATCGAGAGCCTGCGCGACGGACGCACTGACGGTGTCGTCCATCACAGTTT
GCCAGTGATACACATGGGGATCAGCAATCGCGCATATGAAATCACGCCATGTAGTGTATTGACCGATTCC
TTGCGGTCCGAATGGGCCGAACCCGCTCGTCTGGCTAAGATCGGCCGCAGCGATCGCATCCATGGCCTCC
GCGACCGGCTGCAGAACAGCGGGCAGTTCGGTTTCAGGCAGGTCTTGCAACGTGACACCCTGTGCACGGC
GGGAGATGCAATAGGTCAGGCTCTCGCTGAATTCCCCAATGTCAAGCACTTCCGGAATCGGGAGCGCGGC
CGATGCAAAGTGCCGATAAACATAACGATCTTTGTAGAAACCATCGGCGCAGCTATTTACCCGCAGGACA
TATCCACGCCCTCCTACATCGAAGCTGAAAGCACGAGATTCTTCGCCCTCCGAGAGCTGCATCAGGTCGG
AGACGCTGTCGAACTTTTCGATCAGAAACTTCTCGACAGACGTCGCGGTGAGTTCAGGCTTTTTCATATC
GGGGTCGTCCTCTCCAAATGAAATGAACTTCCTTATATAGAGGAAGGGTCTTGCGAAGGATAGTGGGATT
GTGCGTCATCCCTTACGTCAGTGGAGATATCACATCAATCCACTTGCTTTGAAGACGTGGTTGGAACGTC
TTCTTTTTCCACGATGCTCCTCGTGGGTGGGGGTCCATCTTTGGGACCACTGTCGGCAGAGGCATCTTGA
ACGATAGCCTTTCCTTTATCGCAATGATGGCATTTGTAGGTGCCACCTTCCTTTTCTACTGTCCTTTTGA
TGAAGTGACAGATAGCTGGGCAATGGAATCCGAGGAGGTTTCCCGATATTACCCTTTGTTGAAAAGTCTC
AATAGCCCTTTGGTCTTCTGAGACTGTATCTTTGATATTCTTGGAGTAGACGAGAGTGTCGTGCTCCACC
ATGTTGACGGATCTCTAGGACGCGTCGACGCGTCGACGCGTCGACGCGTCGACGCGTCCTAGAAGCTAAT
TCACTGGCCGTCGTTTTACAACGTCGTGACTGGGAAAACCCTGGCGTTACCCAACTTAATCGCCTTGCAG
CACATCCCCCTTTCGCCAGCTGGCGTAATAGCGAAGAGGCCCGCACCGATCGCCCTTCCCAACAGTTGCG
CAGCCTGAATG
[44 nt withheld, positions 12883-12926]
C
[141 nt withheld, positions 12928-13068]
CCTTTGACGTTGGAGTCCACGTTCTTT
[37 nt withheld, positions 13096-13132]
ACCCTATCTCGGGCTATTCTTTTGATTTATAAGGGATTTTGCCGATTTCGGAACCACCATCAAACAGGAT
TTTCGCCTGCTGGGGCAAACCAGCGTGGACCGCTTGCTGCAACTCTCTCAGGGCCAGGCGGTGAAGGGCA
ATCAGCTGTTGCCCGTCTCACTGGTGAAAAGAAAAACCACCCCAGTACATTAAAAACGTCCGCAATGTGT
TATTAAGTTGTCTAAGCGTCAATTTGTTTACACCACAATATATCCTGCCACCAGCCAGCCAACAGCTCCC
CGACCGGCAGCTCGGCACAAAATCACCACTCGATACAGGCAGCCCATCAGTCCGGGACGGCGTCAGCGGG
AGAGCCGTTGTAAGGCGGCAGACTTTGCTCATGTTACCGATGCTATTCGGAAGAACGGCAACTAAGCTGC
CGGGTTTGAAACACGGATGATCTCGCGGAGGGTAGCATGTTGATTGTAACGATGACAGAGCGTTGCTGCC
TGTGATCAAATATCATCTCCCTCGCAGAGATCCGAATTATCAGCCTTCTTATTCATTTCTCGCTTAACCG
TGACAGGCTGTCGATCTTGAGAACTATGCCGACATAATAGGAAATCGCTGGATAAAGCCGCTGAGGAAGC
TGAGTGGCGCTATTTCTTTAGAAGTGAACGTTGACGATATCAACTCCCCTATCCATTGCTCACCGAATGG
TACAGGTCGGGGACCCGAAGTTCCGACTGTCGGCCTGATGCATCCCCGGCTGATCGACCCCAGATCTGGG
GCTGAGAAAGCCCAGTAAGGAAACAACTGTAGGTTCGAGTCGCGAGATCCCCCGGAACCAAAGGAAGTAG
GTTAAACCCGCTCCGATCAGGCCGAGCCACGCCAGGCCGAGAACATTGGTTCCTGTAGGCATCGGGATTG
GCGGATCAAACACTAAAGCTACTGGAACGAGCAGAAGTCCTCCGGCCGCCAGTTGCCAGGCGGTAAAGGT
GAGCAGAGGCACGGGAGGTTGCCACTTGCGGGTCAGCACGGTTCCGAACGCCATGGAAACCGCCCCCGCC
AGGCCCGCTGCGACGCCGACAGGATCTAGCGCTGCGTTTGGTGTCAACACCAACAGCGCCACGCCCGCAG
TTCCGCAAATAGCCCCCAGGACCGCCATCAATCGTATCGGGCTACCTAGCAGAGCGGCAGAGATGAACAC
GACCATCAGCGGCTGCACAGCGCCTACCGTCGCCGCGACCCCGCCCGGCAGGCGGTAGACCGAAATAAAC
AACAAGCTCCAGAATAGCGAAATATTAAGTGCGCCGAGGATGAAGATGCGCATCCACCAGATTCCCGTTG
GAATCTGTCGGACGATCATCACGAGCAATAAACCCGCCGGCAACGCCCGCAGCAGCATACCGGCGACCCC
TCGGCCTCGCTGTTCGGGCTCCACGAAAACGCCGGACAGATGCGCCTTGTGAGCGTCCTTGGGGCCGTCC
TCCTGTTTGAAGACCGACAGCCCAATGATCTCGCCGTCGATGTAGGCGCCGAATGCCACGGCATCTCGCA
ACCGTTCAGCGAACGCCTCCATGGGCTTTTTCTCCTCGTGCTCGTAAACGGACCCGAACATCTCTGGAGC
TTTCTTCAGGGCCGACAATCGGATCTCGCGGAAATCCTGCACGTCGGCCGCTCCAAGCCGTCGAATCTGA
GCCTTAATCACAATTGTCAATTTTAATCCTCTGTTTATCGGCAGTTCGTAGAGCGCGCCGTGCGTCCCGA
GCGATACTGAGCGAAGCAAGTGCGTCGAGCAGTGCCCGCTTGTTCCTGAAATGCCAGTAAAGCGCTGGCT
GCTGAACCCCCAGCCGGAACTGACCCCACAAGGCCCTAGCGTTTGCAATGCACCAGGTCATCATTGACCC
AGGCGTGTTCCACCAGGCCGCTGCCTCGCAACTCTTCGCAGGCTTCGCCGACCTGCTCGCGCCACTTCTT
CACGCGGGTGGAATCCGATCCGCACATGAGGCGGAAGGTTTCCAGCTTGAGCGGGTACGGCTCCCGGTGC
GAGCTGAAATAGTCGAACATCCGTCGGGCCGTCGGCGACAGCTTGCGGTACTTCTCCCATATGAATTTCG
TGTAGTGGTCGCCAGCAAACAGCACGACGATTTCCTCGTCGATCAGGACCTGGCAACGGGACGTTTTCTT
GCCACGGTCCAGGACGCGGAAGCGGTGCAGCAGCGACACCGATTCCAGGTGCCCAACGCGGTCGGACGTG
AAGCCCATCGCCGTCGCCTGTAGGCGCGACAGGCATTCCTCGGCCTTCGTGTAATACCGGCCATTGATCG
ACCAGCCCAGGTCCTGGCAAAGCTCGTAGAACGTGAAGGTGATCGGCTCGCCGATAGGGGTGCGCTTCGC
GTACTCCAACACCTGCTGCCACACCAGTTCGTCATCGTCGGCCCGCAGCTCGACGCCGGTGTAGGTGATC
TTCACGTCCTTGTTGACGTGGAAAATGACCTTGTTTTGCAGCGCCTCGCGCGGGATTTTCTTGTTGCGCG
TGGTGAACAGGGCAGAGCGGGCCGTGTCGTTTGGCATCGCTCGCATCGTGTCCGGCCACGGCGCAATATC
GAACAAGGAAAGCTGCATTTCCTTGATCTGCTGCTTCGTGTGTTTCAGCAACGCGGCCTGCTTGGCCTCG
CTGACCTGTTTTGCCAGGTCCTCGCCGGCGGTTTTTCGCTTCTTGGTCGTCATAGTTCCTCGCGTGTCGA
TGGTCATCGACTTCGCCAAACCTGCCGCCTCCTGTTCGAGACGACGCGAACGCTCCACGGCGGCCGATGG
CGCGGGCAGGGCAGGGGGAGCCAGTTGCACGCTGTCGCGCTCGATCTTGGCCGTAGCTTGCTGGACCATC
GAGCCGACGGACTGGAAGGTTTCGCGGGGCGCACGCATGACGGTGCGGCTTGCGATGGTTTCGGCATCCT
CGGCGGAAAACCCCGCGTCGATCAGTTCTTGCCTGTATGCCTTCCGGTCAAACGTCCGATTCATTCACCC
TCCTTGCGGGATTGCCCCGACTCACGCCGGGGCAATGTGCCCTTATTCCTGATTTGACCCGCCTGGTGCC
TTGGTGTCCAGATAATCCACCTTATCGGCAATGAAGTCGGTCCCGTAGACCGTCTGGCCGTCCTTCTCGT
ACTTGGTATTCCGAATCTTGCCCTGCACGAATACCAGCGACCCCTTGCCCAAATACTTGCCGTGGGCCTC
GGCCTGAGAGCCAAAACACTTGATGCGGAAGAAGTCGGTGCGCTCCTGCTTGTCGCCGGCATCGTTGCGC
CACATCTAGGTACTAAAACAATTCATCCAGTAAAATATAATATTTTATTTTCTCCCAATCAGGCTTGATC
CCCAGTAAGTCAAAAAATAGCTCGACATACTGTTCTTCCCCGATATCCTCCCTGATCGACCGGACGCAGA
AGGCAATGTCATACCACTTGTCCGCCCTGCCGCTTCTCCCAAGATCAATAAAGCCACTTACTTTGCCATC
TTTCACAAAGATGTTGCTGTCTCCCAGGTCGCCGTGGGAAAAGACAAGTTCCTCTTCGGGCTTTTCCGTC
TTTAAAAAATCATACAGCTCGCGCGGATCTTTAAATGGAGTGTCTTCTTCCCAGTTTTCGCAATCCACAT
CGGCCAGATCGTTATTCAGTAAGTAATCCAATTCGGCTAAGCGGCTGTCTAAGCTATTCGTATAGGGACA
ATCCGATATGTCGATGGAGTGAAAGAGCCTGATGCACTCCGCATACAGCTCGATAATCTTTTCAGGGCTT
TGTTCATCTTCATACTCTTCCGAGCAAAGGACGCCATCGGCCTCACTCATGAGCAGATTGCTCCAGCCAT
CATGCCGTTCAAAGTGCAGGACCTTTGGAACAGGCAGCTTTCCTTCCAGCCATAGCATCATGTCCTTTTC
CCGTTCCACATCATAGGTGGTCCCTTTATACCGGCTGTCCGTCATTTTTAAATATAGGTTTTCATTTTCT
CCCACCAGCTTATATACCTTAGCAGGAGACATTCCTTCCGTATCTTTTACGCAGCGGTATTTTTCGATCA
GTTTTTTCAATTCCGGTGATATTCTCATTTTAGCCATTTATTATTTCCTTCCTCTTTTCTACAGTATTTA
AAGATACCCCAAGAAGCTAATTATAACAAGACGAACTCCAATTCACTGTTCCTTGCATTCTAAAACCTTA
AATACCAGAAAACAGCTTTTTCAAAGTTGTTTTCAAAGTTGGCGTATAACATAGTATCGACGGAGCCGAT
TTTGAAACCACAATTATGGGTGATGCTGCCAACTTACTGATTTAGTGTATGATGGTGTTTTTGAGGTGCT
CCAGTGGCTTCTGTTTCTATCAGCTGTCCCTCCTGTTCAGCTACTGACGGGGTGGTGCGTAACGGCAAAA
GCACCGCCGGACATCAGCGCTATCTCTGCTCTCACTGCCGTAAAACATGGCAACTGCAGTTCACTTACAC
CGCTTCTCAACCCGGTACGCACCAGAAAATCATTGATATGGCCATGAATGGCGTTGGATGCCGGGCAACA
GCCCGCATTATGGGCGTTGGCCTCAACACGATTTTACGTCACTTAAAAAACTCAGGCCGCAGTCGGTAAC
CTCGCGCATACAGCCGGGCAGTGACGTCATCGTCTGCGCGGAAATGGACGAACAGTGGGGCTATGTCGGG
GCTAAATCGCGCCAGCGCTGGCTGTTTTACGCGTATGACAGTCTCCGGAAGACGGTTGTTGCGCACGTAT
TCGGTGAACGCACTATGGCGACGCTGGGGCGTCTTATGAGCCTGCTGTCACCCTTTGACGTGGTGATATG
GATGACGGATGGCTGGCCGCTGTATGAATCCCGCCTGAAGGGAAAGCTGCACGTAATCAGCAAGCGATAT
ACGCAGCGAATTGAGCGGCATAACCTGAATCTGAGGCAGCACCTGGCACGGCTGGGACGGAAGTCGCTGT
CGTTCTCAAAATCGGTGGAGCTGCATGACAAAGTCATCGGGCATTATCTGAACATAAAACACTATCAATA
AGTTGGAGTCATTACCCAATTATGATAGAATTTACAAGCTATAAGGTTATTGTCCTGGGTTTCAAGCATT
AGTCCATGCAAGTTTTTATGCTTTGCCCATTCTATAGATATATTGATAAGCGCGCTGCCTATGCCTTGCC
CCCTGAAATCCTTACATACGGCGATATCTTCTATATAAAAGATATATTATCTTATCAGTATTGTCAATAT
ATTCAAGGCAATCTGCCTCCTCATCCTCTTCATCCTCTTCGTCTTGGTAGCTTTTTAAATATGGCGCTTC
ATAGAGTAATTCTGTAAAGGTCCAATTCTCGTTTTCATACCTCGGTATAATCTTACCTATCACCTCAAAT
GGTTCGCTGGGTTTATCGCACCCCCGAACACGAGCACGGCACCCGCGACCACTATGCCAAGAATGCCCAA
GGTAAAAATTGCCGGCCCCGCCATGAAGTCCGTGAATGCCCCGACGGCCGAAGTGAAGGGCAGGCCGCCA
CCCAGGCCGCCGCCCTCACTGCCCGGCACCTGGTCGCTGAATGTCGATGCCAGCACCTGCGGCACGTCAA
TGCTTCCGGGCGTCGCGCTCGGGCTGATCGCCCATCCCGTTACTGCCCCGATCCCGGCAATGGCAAGGAC
TGCCAGCGCTGCCATTTTTGGGGTGAGGCCGTTCGCGGCCGAGGGGCGCAGCCCCTGGGGGGATGGGAGG
CCCGCGTTAGCGGGCCGGGAGGGTTCGAGAAGGGGGGGCACCCCCCTTCGGCGTGCGCGGTCACGCGCAC
AGGGCGCAGCCCTGGTTAAAAACAAGGTTTATAAATATTGGTTTAAAAGCAGGTTAAAAGACAGGTTAGC
GGTGGCCGAAAAACGGGCGGAAACCCTTGCAAATGCTGGATTTTCTGCCTGTGGACAGCCCCTCAAATGT
CAATAGGTGCGCCCCTCATCTGTCAGCACTCTGCCCCTCAAGTGTCAAGGATCGCGCCCCTCATCTGTCA
GTAGTCGCGCCCCTCAAGTGTCAATACCGCAGGGCACTTATCCCCAGGCTTGTCCACATCATCTGTGGGA
AACTCGCGTAAAATCAGGCGTTTTCGCCGATTTGCGAGGCTGGCCAGCTCCACGTCGCCGGCCGAAATCG
AGCCTGCCCCTCATCTGTCAACGCCGCGCCGGGTGAGTCGGCCCCTCAAGTGTCAACGTCCGCCCCTCAT
CTGTCAGTGAGGGCCAAGTTTTCCGCGAGGTATCCACAACGCCGGCGGCCGCGGTGTCTCGCACACGGCT
TCGACGGCGTTTCTGGCGCGTTTGCAGGGCCATAGACGGCCGCCAGCCCAGCGGCGAGGGCAACCAGCCC
GG
